Addgene plasmid #143301: TFORF1591
Purpose: Lentiviral vector for overexpressing transcription factor ORFs with unique 24-bp barcodes. Barcodes facilitate identification of transcription factors in pooled screens.
Depositing lab: Feng Zhang. Depositing organization: Broad Institute. Publication: A transcription factor atlas of directed differentiation. Joung J, Ma S, Tay T, Geiger-Schuller KR, Kirchgatterer PC, Verdine VK, Guo B, Arias-Garcia MA, Allen WE, Singh A, Kuksenko O, Abudayyeh OO, Gootenberg JS, Fu Z, Macrae RK, Buenrostro JD, Regev A, Zhang F. Cell. 2023 Jan 5;186(1):209-229.e26. doi: 10.1016/j.cell.2022.11.026. PubMed 36608654.
Backbone
  Vector backbone: pLX_TRC317
  Backbone manufacturer: Broad Institute Genetic Perturbation Platform
  Backbone size w/o insert (bp): 8264
  Vector type: Mammalian Expression, Lentiviral
  Selectable markers: Puromycin
Growth in bacteria
  Bacterial resistance: Ampicillin, 100 μg/mL
  Growth temperature: 37°C
  Growth strain: NEB Stable
  Copy number: High Copy
Gene/Insert
  Gene/Insert name: CTCF
  Species: H. sapiens (human)
  Insert size (bp): 1301
  Entrez Gene: CTCF (a.k.a. CFAP108, FAP108, MRD21)
  Promoter: EF1a
  Cloning method: Unknown
  Sequencing primers: 5′ GGGTGGAGACTGAAGTTAGGCCAG; 3′ CACATAGCGTAAAAGGAGCAACATAG
Terms and licenses: Academic/Nonprofit Terms; Industry Terms: Not Available to Industry
Depositor comments: NM_001191022,ENST00000401394 . The transcription factor ORF portion of this plasmid was synthesized by Genewiz. Please test multiple small colonies in case of plasmid recombination. To make this collection available in a timely manner, a portion of this collection was not fully sequenced by Addgene. If an Addgene verified full plasmid sequence is not available, please contact us prior to placing an order to request the full sequence.
How to cite: TFORF1591 was a gift from Feng Zhang (Addgene plasmid # 143301 ; http://n2t.net/addgene:143301 ; RRID:Addgene_143301)
