[The description below was written by a language model from this plasmid's Addgene catalogue record and pLannotate feature annotations shown in this document.]
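Description:
TFORF1591 is a lentiviral mammalian expression plasmid built on the pLX_TRC317 backbone and carrying a human CTCF open reading frame. It belongs to a barcoded transcription factor ORF collection in which each ORF is paired with a unique 24-bp barcode, so that individual factors can be identified by sequencing in pooled overexpression screens. In bacteria the plasmid replicates from a high-copy ColE1/pUC-type origin and is selected with ampicillin through the β-lactamase gene. An f1 origin and remnants of a lac/lacZα cloning region with T3 and T7 promoters are also annotated. The depositor warns that the plasmid can recombine, as is common for LTR-containing vectors.

The viral portion has a third-generation, self-inactivating layout. An RSV promoter is fused to a truncated HIV-1 5' LTR, followed by the Ψ packaging signal with a gag fragment, the Rev response element, a cPPT/CTS and a ΔU3 3' LTR, with an SV40 polyadenylation signal downstream. Two expression units lie between the LTRs. SV40 early promoter and origin sequences drive puromycin N-acetyltransferase for selecting transduced cells, and the EF-1α promoter drives the CTCF ORF. A WPRE follows the ORF to enhance transcript stability and expression.

The annotated CTCF coding segment spans about 1.2 kb, consistent with the roughly 1.3 kb insert size and with the specific transcript isoform cited by the depositor rather than the longest CTCF form. The barcode is not annotated as a separate feature. A short U6-promoter-like fragment between the ORF and the WPRE may be a backbone remnant or primer site, though the record does not say so. The plasmid is meant for packaging into lentivirus to overexpress CTCF, singly or in pooled screens such as directed differentiation studies.
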