Features (pLannotate 1.2.2; 31 found; start..end, strand, type, name):
      5..231     +  promoter       RSV promoter: Rous sarcoma virus enhancer/promoter
    232..412     +  LTR            5' LTR (truncated): truncated 5' long terminal repeat (LTR) from HIV-1
    459..584     +  misc_feature   HIV-1 Ψ: packaging signal of human immunodeficiency virus type 1
    568..931     +  CDS            HIV-1 gag (fragment): gag protein from human immunodeficiency virus 1; gag
   1077..1310    +  misc_feature   RRE: The Rev response element (RRE) of HIV-1 allows for Rev-dependent mRNA export from the nucleus to the cytoplasm.
   1687..1713    +  CDS            Rev (fragment): human immunodeficiency virus 1 (HIV-1) Rev protein; rev; enhances nuclear export of unspliced and incompletely spliced viral mRNAs
   1720..1743    +  promoter       SV40 promoter (fragment): SV40 early promoter
   1744..1815    +  promoter       SV40 promoter (fragment): SV40 enhancer and early promoter
   1839..1974    +  rep_origin     SV40 ori: SV40 origin of replication
   2020..2616    +  CDS            PuroR (fragment): puromycin N-acetyltransferase; pac from Streptomyces; confers resistance to puromycin
   2665..2782    +  misc_feature   cPPT/CTS: central polypurine tract and central termination sequence of HIV-1
   2847..2913    +  CDS            small t antigen (fragment): SV40 (simian virus 40) small t antigen
   2920..4098    +  promoter       EF-1α promoter: strong constitutive promoter for human elongation factor EF-1α
   4124..5311    +  CDS            CTCF (fragment): CTCF_HUMAN - Experimental evidence at protein level: Swiss-Prot protein existence level 1. Chromatin binding factor that binds to DNA sequence specific sites. Involved in transcriptional regulation by binding to chromatin insulators and preventing interaction between promoter and nearby enhancers and silencers. Acts as transcriptional repressor binding to promoters of vertebrate MYC gene and BAG1 gene. Also binds to the PLK and PIM1 promoters. Acts as a transcriptional activator of APP. Regulates APOA1/C3/A4/A5 gene cluster and controls MHC class II gene expression. Plays an essential role in
   5327..5380    +  promoter       U6 promoter (fragment): RNA polymerase III promoter for human U6 snRNA
   5422..6010    +  misc_feature   WPRE: woodchuck hepatitis virus posttranscriptional regulatory element
   6061..6080    +  misc_feature   cPPT/CTS (fragment): central polypurine tract and central termination sequence of HIV-1
   6082..6315    +  LTR            3' LTR (ΔU3): self-inactivating 3' long terminal repeat (LTR) from HIV-1
   6393..6514    +  polyA_signal   SV40 poly(A) signal: SV40 polyadenylation signal
   6554..6689    +  rep_origin     SV40 ori: SV40 origin of replication
   6710..6728    -  promoter       T7 promoter: promoter for bacteriophage T7 RNA polymerase
   6736..6891    +  CDS            lacZα (fragment): LacZα fragment of β-galactosidase; lacZ fragment
   6896..7324    +  rep_origin     f1 ori (sequence partly withheld): f1 bacteriophage origin of replication; arrow indicates direction of (+) strand synthesis
   7377..7481    +  promoter       AmpR promoter: bla
   7482..8342    +  CDS            AmpR: β-lactamase; bla; confers resistance to ampicillin, carbenicillin, and related antibiotics
   8513..9101    +  rep_origin     ori: high-copy-number ColE1/pMB1/pBR322/pUC origin of replication
   9284..9376    +  CDS            lacI (fragment): lac repressor; lacI; The lac repressor binds to the lac operator to inhibit transcription in E. coli. This inhibition can be relieved by adding lactose or isopropyl-β-D-thiogalactopyranoside (IPTG).
   9389..9410    +  protein_bind   CAP binding site: CAP binding activates transcription in the presence of cAMP. E. coli catabolite activator protein
   9425..9455    +  promoter       lac promoter: promoter for the E. coli lac operon
   9463..9479    +  protein_bind   lac operator: The lac repressor binds to the lac operator to inhibit transcription in E. coli. This inhibition can be relieved by adding lactose or isopropyl-β-D-thiogalactopyranoside (IPTG). lac repressor encoded by lacI
   9524..9542    +  promoter       T3 promoter: promoter for bacteriophage T3 RNA polymerase
>Addgene plasmid #143301 | TFORF1591 | addgene full sequence | sequence record 400283 | Addgene NGS Result
TTAATGTAGTCTTATGCAATACTCTTGTAGTCTTGCAACATGGTAACGATGAGTTAGCAACATGCCTTAC
AAGGAGAGAAAAAGCACCGTGCATGCCGATTGGTGGAAGTAAGGTGGTACGATCGTGCCTTATTAGGAAG
GCAACAGACGGGTCTGACATGGATTGGACGAACCACTGAATTGCCGCATTGCAGAGATATTGTATTTAAG
TGCCTAGCTCGATACATAAACGGGTCTCTCTGGTTAGACCAGATCTGAGCCTGGGAGCTCTCTGGCTAAC
TAGGGAACCCACTGCTTAAGCCTCAATAAAGCTTGCCTTGAGTGCTTCAAGTAGTGTGTGCCCGTCTGTT
GTGTGACTCTGGTAACTAGAGATCCCTCAGACCCTTTTAGTCAGTGTGGAAAATCTCTAGCAGTGGCGCC
CGAACAGGGACTTGAAAGCGAAAGGGAAACCAGAGGAGCTCTCTCGACGCAGGACTCGGCTTGCTGAAGC
GCGCACGGCAAGAGGCGAGGGGCGGCGACTGGTGAGTACGCCAAAAATTTTGACTAGCGGAGGCTAGAAG
GAGAGAGATGGGTGCGAGAGCGTCAGTATTAAGCGGGGGAGAATTAGATCGCGATGGGAAAAAATTCGGT
TAAGGCCAGGGGGAAAGAAAAAATATAAATTAAAACATATAGTATGGGCAAGCAGGGAGCTAGAACGATT
CGCAGTTAATCCTGGCCTGTTAGAAACATCAGAAGGCTGTAGACAAATACTGGGACAGCTACAACCATCC
CTTCAGACAGGATCAGAAGAACTTAGATCATTATATAATACAGTAGCAACCCTCTATTGTGTGCATCAAA
GGATAGAGATAAAAGACACCAAGGAAGCTTTAGACAAGATAGAGGAAGAGCAAAACAAAAGTAAGACCAC
CGCACAGCAAGCGGCCGCTGATCTTCAGACCTGGAGGAGGAGATATGAGGGACAATTGGAGAAGTGAATT
ATATAAATATAAAGTAGTAAAAATTGAACCATTAGGAGTAGCACCCACCAAGGCAAAGAGAAGAGTGGTG
CAGAGAGAAAAAAGAGCAGTGGGAATAGGAGCTTTGTTCCTTGGGTTCTTGGGAGCAGCAGGAAGCACTA
TGGGCGCAGCGTCAATGACGCTGACGGTACAGGCCAGACAATTATTGTCTGGTATAGTGCAGCAGCAGAA
CAATTTGCTGAGGGCTATTGAGGCGCAACAGCATCTGTTGCAACTCACAGTCTGGGGCATCAAGCAGCTC
CAGGCAAGAATCCTGGCTGTGGAAAGATACCTAAAGGATCAACAGCTCCTGGGGATTTGGGGTTGCTCTG
GAAAACTCATTTGCACCACTGCTGTGCCTTGGAATGCTAGTTGGAGTAATAAATCTCTGGAACAGATTTG
GAATCACACGACCTGGATGGAGTGGGACAGAGAAATTAACAATTACACAAGCTTAATACACTCCTTAATT
GAAGAATCGCAAAACCAGCAAGAAAAGAATGAACAAGAATTATTGGAATTAGATAAATGGGCAAGTTTGT
GGAATTGGTTTAACATAACAAATTGGCTGTGGTATATAAAATTATTCATAATGATAGTAGGAGGCTTGGT
AGGTTTAAGAATAGTTTTTGCTGTACTTTCTATAGTGAATAGAGTTAGGCAGGGATATTCACCATTATCG
TTTCAGACCCACCTCCCAACCCCGAGGGGACCCATGCATTGCATCTCAATTAGTCAGCAACCAGGTGTGG
AAAGTCCCCAGGCTCCCCAGCAGGCAGAAGTATGCAAAGCATGCGTCTCAATTAGTCAGCAACCATAGTC
CCGCCCCTAACTCCGCCCATCCCGCCCCTAACTCCGCCCAGTTCCGCCCATTCTCCGCCCCATGGCTGAC
TAATTTTTTTTATTTATGCAGAGGCCGAGGCCGCCTCGGCCTCTGAGCTATTCCAGAAGTAGTGAGGAGG
CTTTTTTGGAGGCCTAGGCTTTTGCAAAAAGCTTTCTAGAGGTACCACCGGAGCTTACCATGACCGAGTA
CAAGCCCACGGTGCGCCTCGCCACCCGCGACGACGTCCCCAGGGCCGTACGCACCCTCGCCGCCGCGTTC
GCCGACTACCCCGCCACGCGCCACACCGTCGATCCGGACCGCCACATCGAGCGGGTCACCGAGCTGCAAG
AACTCTTCCTCACGCGCGTCGGGCTCGACATCGGCAAGGTGTGGGTCGCGGACGACGGCGCCGCCGTGGC
GGTCTGGACCACGCCGGAGAGCGTCGAAGCGGGGGCGGTGTTCGCCGAGATCGGCCCGCGCATGGCCGAG
TTGAGCGGTTCCCGGCTGGCCGCGCAGCAACAGATGGAAGGCCTCCTGGCGCCGCACCGGCCCAAGGAGC
CCGCGTGGTTCCTGGCCACCGTCGGCGTCTCGCCCGACCACCAGGGCAAGGGTCTGGGCAGCGCCGTCGT
GCTCCCCGGAGTGGAGGCGGCCGAGCGCGCCGGGGTGCCCGCCTTCCTGGAGACCTCCGCGCCCCGCAAC
CTCCCCTTCTACGAGCGGCTCGGCTTCACCGTCACCGCCGACGTCGAGGTGCCCGAAGGACCGCGCACCT
GGTGCATGACCCGCAAGCCCGGTGCCAGTTAACGAATTCTAGATCTTGAGACAAATGGCAGTATTCATCC
ACAATTTTAAAAGAAAAGGGGGGATTGGGGGGTACAGTGCAGGGGAAAGAATAGTAGACATAATAGCAAC
AGACATACAAACTAAAGAATTACAAAAACAAATTACAAAAATTCAAAATTTTCGGGTTTATTACAGGGAC
AGCAGAGATCCACTTTGGCGCCGGCTCGAGGCCTGCAGGTGCAAAGATGGATAAAGTTTTAAACAGAGAG
GAATCTTTGCAGCTAATGGACCTTCTAGGTCTTGAAAGGAGTGGGAATTGGCTCCGGTGCCCGTCAGTGG
GCAGAGCGCACATCGCCCACAGTCCCCGAGAAGTTGGGGGGAGGGGTCGGCAATTGAACCGGTGCCTAGA
GAAGGTGGCGCGGGGTAAACTGGGAAAGTGATGTCGTGTACTGGCTCCGCCTTTTTCCCGAGGGTGGGGG
AGAACCGTATATAAGTGCAGTAGTCGCCGTGAACGTTCTTTTTCGCAACGGGTTTGCCGCCAGAACACAG
GTAAGTGCCGTGTGTGGTTCCCGCGGGCCTGGCCTCTTTACGGGTTATGGCCCTTGCGTGCCTTGAATTA
CTTCCACCTGGCTGCAGTACGTGATTCTTGATCCCGAGCTTCGGGTTGGAAGTGGGTGGGAGAGTTCGAG
GCCTTGCGCTTAAGGAGCCCCTTCGCCTCGTGCTTGAGTTGAGGCCTGGCCTGGGCGCTGGGGCCGCCGC
GTGCGAATCTGGTGGCACCTTCGCGCCTGTCTCGCTGCTTTCGATAAGTCTCTAGCCATTTAAAATTTTT
GATGACCTGCTGCGACGCTTTTTTTCTGGCAAGATAGTCTTGTAAATGCGGGCCAAGATCTGCACACTGG
TATTTCGGTTTTTGGGGCCGCGGGCGGCGACGGGGCCCGTGCGTCCCAGCGCACATGTTCGGCGAGGCGG
GGCCTGCGAGCGCGGCCACCGAGAATCGGACGGGGGTAGTCTCAAGCTGGCCGGCCTGCTCTGGTGCCTG
GCCTCGCGCCGCCGTGTATCGCCCCGCCCTGGGCGGCAAGGCTGGCCCGGTCGGCACCAGTTGCGTGAGC
GGAAAGATGGCCGCTTCCCGGCCCTGCTGCAGGGAGCTCAAAATGGAGGACGCGGCGCTCGGGAGAGCGG
GCGGGTGAGTCACCCACACAAAGGAAAAGGGCCTTTCCGTCCTCAGCCGTCGCTTCATGTGACTCCACGG
AGTACCGGGCGCCGTCCAGGCACCTCGATTAGTTCTCGAGCTTTTGGAGTACGTCGTCTTTAGGTTGGGG
GGAGGGGTTTTATGCGATGGAGTTTCCCCACACTGAGTGGGTGGAGACTGAAGTTAGGCCAGCTTGGCAC
TTGATGTAATTCTCCTTGGAATTTGCCCTTTTTGAGTTTGGATCTTGGTTCATTCTCAAGCCTCAGACAG
TGGTTCAAAGTTTTTTTCTTCCATTTCAGGTGTCGTGAGGCTAGCACCGCCACCATGGCCTTTGTGACCA
GTGGAGAATTGGTTCGGCATCGTCGTTACAAACACACCCACGAGAAGCCATTCAAGTGTTCCATGTGCGA
TTACGCCAGTGTAGAAGTCAGCAAATTAAAACGTCACATTCGCTCTCATACTGGAGAGCGTCCGTTTCAG
TGCAGTTTGTGCAGTTATGCCAGCAGGGACACATACAAGCTGAAAAGGCACATGAGAACCCATTCAGGGG
AAAAGCCTTATGAATGTTATATTTGTCATGCTCGGTTTACCCAAAGTGGTACCATGAAGATGCACATTTT
ACAGAAGCACACAGAAAATGTGGCCAAATTTCACTGTCCCCACTGTGACACAGTCATAGCCCGAAAAAGT
GATTTGGGTGTCCACTTGCGAAAGCAGCATTCCTATATTGAGCAAGGCAAGAAATGCCGTTACTGTGATG
CTGTGTTTCATGAGCGCTATGCCCTCATCCAGCATCAGAAGTCACACAAGAATGAGAAGCGCTTTAAGTG
TGACCAGTGTGATTACGCTTGTAGACAGGAGAGGCACATGATCATGCACAAGCGCACCCACACCGGGGAG
AAGCCTTACGCCTGCAGCCACTGCGATAAGACCTTCCGCCAGAAGCAGCTTCTCGACATGCACTTCAAGC
GCTATCACGACCCCAACTTCGTCCCTGCGGCTTTTGTCTGTTCTAAGTGTGGGAAAACATTTACACGTCG
GAATACCATGGCAAGACATGCTGATAATTGTGCTGGCCCAGATGGCGTAGAGGGGGAAAATGGAGGAGAA
ACGAAGAAGAGTAAACGTGGAAGAAAAAGAAAGATGCGCTCTAAGAAAGAAGATTCCTCTGACAGTGAAA
ATGCTGAACCAGATCTGGACGACAATGAGGATGAGGAGGAGCCTGCCGTAGAAATTGAACCTGAGCCAGA
GCCTCAGCCTGTGACCCCAGCCCCACCACCCGCCAAGAAGCGGAGAGGACGACCCCCTGGCAGAACCAAC
CAGCCCAAACAGAACCAGCCAACAGCTATCATTCAGGTTGAAGACCAGAATACAGGTGCAATTGAGAACA
TTATAGTTGAAGTAAAAAAAGAGCCAGATGCTGAGCCCGCAGAGGGAGAGGAAGAGGAGGCCCAGCCAGC
TGCCACAGATGCCCCCAACGGAGACCTCACGCCCGAGATGATCCTCAGCATGATGGACCGGTAGTAATGA
ACTAGTCCGTAACTTGAAAGTATTTCGATTTCTTGGCTTTATATATCTTGTGGAAAGGACGATTCAAAGA
AGCGGTGAGGCGCTGGACGCGTTAAGTCGACAATCAACCTCTGGATTACAAAATTTGTGAAAGATTGACT
GGTATTCTTAACTATGTTGCTCCTTTTACGCTATGTGGATACGCTGCTTTAATGCCTTTGTATCATGCTA
TTGCTTCCCGTATGGCTTTCATTTTCTCCTCCTTGTATAAATCCTGGTTGCTGTCTCTTTATGAGGAGTT
GTGGCCCGTTGTCAGGCAACGTGGCGTGGTGTGCACTGTGTTTGCTGACGCAACCCCCACTGGTTGGGGC
ATTGCCACCACCTGTCAGCTCCTTTCCGGGACTTTCGCTTTCCCCCTCCCTATTGCCACGGCGGAACTCA
TCGCCGCCTGCCTTGCCCGCTGCTGGACAGGGGCTCGGCTGTTGGGCACTGACAATTCCGTGGTGTTGTC
GGGGAAATCATCGTCCTTTCCTTGGCTGCTCGCCTGTGTTGCCACCTGGATTCTGCGCGGGACGTCCTTC
TGCTACGTCCCTTCGGCCCTCAATCCAGCGGACCTTCCTTCCCGCGGCCTGCTGCCGGCTCTGCGGCCTC
TTCCGCGTCTTCGCCTTCGCCCTCAGACGAGTCGGATCTCCCTTTGGGCCGCCTCCCCGCGTCGACTTTA
AGACCAATGACTTACAAGGCAGCTGTAGATCTTAGCCACTTTTTAAAAGAAAAGGGGGGACTGGAAGGGC
TAATTCACTCCCAACGAAGACAAGATCTGCTTTTTGCTTGTACTGGGTCTCTCTGGTTAGACCAGATCTG
AGCCTGGGAGCTCTCTGGCTAACTAGGGAACCCACTGCTTAAGCCTCAATAAAGCTTGCCTTGAGTGCTT
CAAGTAGTGTGTGCCCGTCTGTTGTGTGACTCTGGTAACTAGAGATCCCTCAGACCCTTTTAGTCAGTGT
GGAAAATCTCTAGCAGTACGTATAGTAGTTCATGTCATCTTATTATTCAGTATTTATAACTTGCAAAGAA
ATGAATATCAGAGAGTGAGAGGAACTTGTTTATTGCAGCTTATAATGGTTACAAATAAAGCAATAGCATC
ACAAATTTCACAAATAAAGCATTTTTTTCACTGCATTCTAGTTGTGGTTTGTCCAAACTCATCAATGTAT
CTTATCATGTCTGGCTCTAGCTATCCCGCCCCTAACTCCGCCCATCCCGCCCCTAACTCCGCCCAGTTCC
GCCCATTCTCCGCCCCATGGCTGACTAATTTTTTTTATTTATGCAGAGGCCGAGGCCGCCTCGGCCTCTG
AGCTATTCCAGAAGTAGTGAGGAGGCTTTTTTGGAGGCCTAGGGACGTACCCAATTCGCCCTATAGTGAG
TCGTATTACGCGCGCTCACTGGCCGTCGTTTTACAACGTCGTGACTGGGAAAACCCTGGCGTTACCCAAC
TTAATCGCCTTGCAGCACATCCCCCTTTCGCCAGCTGGCGTAATAGCGAAGAGGCCCGCACCGATCGCCC
TTCCCAACAGTTGCGCAGCCTGAATGGCGAATGGG
[124 nt withheld, positions 6896-7019]
C
[91 nt withheld, positions 7021-7111]
A
[49 nt withheld, positions 7113-7161]
CCTTTGACGTTGGAGTCCACGTTCTTT
[37 nt withheld, positions 7189-7225]
ACCCTATCTCGGTCTATTCTTTTGATTTATAAGGGATTTTGCCGATTTCGGCCTATTGGTTAAAAAATGA
GCTGATTTAACAAAAATTTAACGCGAATTTTAACAAAATATTAACGCTTACAATTTAGGTGGCACTTTTC
GGGGAAATGTGCGCGGAACCCCTATTTGTTTATTTTTCTAAATACATTCAAATATGTATCCGCTCATGAG
ACAATAACCCTGATAAATGCTTCAATAATATTGAAAAAGGAAGAGTATGAGTATTCAACATTTCCGTGTC
GCCCTTATTCCCTTTTTTGCGGCATTTTGCCTTCCTGTTTTTGCTCACCCAGAAACGCTGGTGAAAGTAA
AAGATGCTGAAGATCAGTTGGGTGCACGAGTGGGTTACATCGAACTGGATCTCAACAGCGGTAAGATCCT
TGAGAGTTTTCGCCCCGAAGAACGTTTTCCAATGATGAGCACTTTTAAAGTTCTGCTATGTGGCGCGGTA
TTATCCCGTATTGACGCCGGGCAAGAGCAACTCGGTCGCCGCATACACTATTCTCAGAATGACTTGGTTG
AGTACTCACCAGTCACAGAAAAGCATCTTACGGATGGCATGACAGTAAGAGAATTATGCAGTGCTGCCAT
AACCATGAGTGATAACACTGCGGCCAACTTACTTCTGACAACGATCGGAGGACCGAAGGAGCTAACCGCT
TTTTTGCACAACATGGGGGATCATGTAACTCGCCTTGATCGTTGGGAACCGGAGCTGAATGAAGCCATAC
CAAACGACGAGCGTGACACCACGATGCCTGTAGCAATGGCAACAACGTTGCGCAAACTATTAACTGGCGA
ACTACTTACTCTAGCTTCCCGGCAACAATTAATAGACTGGATGGAGGCGGATAAAGTTGCAGGACCACTT
CTGCGCTCGGCCCTTCCGGCTGGCTGGTTTATTGCTGATAAATCTGGAGCCGGTGAGCGTGGGTCTCGCG
GTATCATTGCAGCACTGGGGCCAGATGGTAAGCCCTCCCGTATCGTAGTTATCTACACGACGGGGAGTCA
GGCAACTATGGATGAACGAAATAGACAGATCGCTGAGATAGGTGCCTCACTGATTAAGCATTGGTAACTG
TCAGACCAAGTTTACTCATATATACTTTAGATTGATTTAAAACTTCATTTTTAATTTAAAAGGATCTAGG
TGAAGATCCTTTTTGATAATCTCATGACCAAAATCCCTTAACGTGAGTTTTCGTTCCACTGAGCGTCAGA
CCCCGTAGAAAAGATCAAAGGATCTTCTTGAGATCCTTTTTTTCTGCGCGTAATCTGCTGCTTGCAAACA
AAAAAACCACCGCTACCAGCGGTGGTTTGTTTGCCGGATCAAGAGCTACCAACTCTTTTTCCGAAGGTAA
CTGGCTTCAGCAGAGCGCAGATACCAAATACTGTTCTTCTAGTGTAGCCGTAGTTAGGCCACCACTTCAA
GAACTCTGTAGCACCGCCTACATACCTCGCTCTGCTAATCCTGTTACCAGTGGCTGCTGCCAGTGGCGAT
AAGTCGTGTCTTACCGGGTTGGACTCAAGACGATAGTTACCGGATAAGGCGCAGCGGTCGGGCTGAACGG
GGGGTTCGTGCACACAGCCCAGCTTGGAGCGAACGACCTACACCGAACTGAGATACCTACAGCGTGAGCT
ATGAGAAAGCGCCACGCTTCCCGAAGGGAGAAAGGCGGACAGGTATCCGGTAAGCGGCAGGGTCGGAACA
GGAGAGCGCACGAGGGAGCTTCCAGGGGGAAACGCCTGGTATCTTTATAGTCCTGTCGGGTTTCGCCACC
TCTGACTTGAGCGTCGATTTTTGTGATGCTCGTCAGGGGGGCGGAGCCTATGGAAAAACGCCAGCAACGC
GGCCTTTTTACGGTTCCTGGCCTTTTGCTGGCCTTTTGCTCACATGTTCTTTCCTGCGTTATCCCCTGAT
TCTGTGGATAACCGTATTACCGCCTTTGAGTGAGCTGATACCGCTCGCCGCAGCCGAACGACCGAGCGCA
GCGAGTCAGTGAGCGAGGAAGCGGAAGAGCGCCCAATACGCAAACCGCCTCTCCCCGCGCGTTGGCCGAT
TCATTAATGCAGCTGGCACGACAGGTTTCCCGACTGGAAAGCGGGCAGTGAGCGCAACGCAATTAATGTG
AGTTAGCTCACTCATTAGGCACCCCAGGCTTTACACTTTATGCTTCCGGCTCGTATGTTGTGTGGAATTG
TGAGCGGATAACAATTTCACACAGGAAACAGCTATGACCATGATTACGCCAAGCGCGCAATTAACCCTCA
CTAAAGGGAACAAAAGCTGGAGCTGCAAGC
