>Addgene plasmid #143301 | TFORF1591 | depositor partial sequence | sequence record 282041 | Insert
ACCGCCACCATGGCCTTTGTGACCAGTGGAGAATTGGTTCGGCATCGTCGTTACAAACACACCCACGAGA
AGCCATTCAAGTGTTCCATGTGCGATTACGCCAGTGTAGAAGTCAGCAAATTAAAACGTCACATTCGCTC
TCATACTGGAGAGCGTCCGTTTCAGTGCAGTTTGTGCAGTTATGCCAGCAGGGACACATACAAGCTGAAA
AGGCACATGAGAACCCATTCAGGGGAAAAGCCTTATGAATGTTATATTTGTCATGCTCGGTTTACCCAAA
GTGGTACCATGAAGATGCACATTTTACAGAAGCACACAGAAAATGTGGCCAAATTTCACTGTCCCCACTG
TGACACAGTCATAGCCCGAAAAAGTGATTTGGGTGTCCACTTGCGAAAGCAGCATTCCTATATTGAGCAA
GGCAAGAAATGCCGTTACTGTGATGCTGTGTTTCATGAGCGCTATGCCCTCATCCAGCATCAGAAGTCAC
ACAAGAATGAGAAGCGCTTTAAGTGTGACCAGTGTGATTACGCTTGTAGACAGGAGAGGCACATGATCAT
GCACAAGCGCACCCACACCGGGGAGAAGCCTTACGCCTGCAGCCACTGCGATAAGACCTTCCGCCAGAAG
CAGCTTCTCGACATGCACTTCAAGCGCTATCACGACCCCAACTTCGTCCCTGCGGCTTTTGTCTGTTCTA
AGTGTGGGAAAACATTTACACGTCGGAATACCATGGCAAGACATGCTGATAATTGTGCTGGCCCAGATGG
CGTAGAGGGGGAAAATGGAGGAGAAACGAAGAAGAGTAAACGTGGAAGAAAAAGAAAGATGCGCTCTAAG
AAAGAAGATTCCTCTGACAGTGAAAATGCTGAACCAGATCTGGACGACAATGAGGATGAGGAGGAGCCTG
CCGTAGAAATTGAACCTGAGCCAGAGCCTCAGCCTGTGACCCCAGCCCCACCACCCGCCAAGAAGCGGAG
AGGACGACCCCCTGGCAGAACCAACCAGCCCAAACAGAACCAGCCAACAGCTATCATTCAGGTTGAAGAC
CAGAATACAGGTGCAATTGAGAACATTATAGTTGAAGTAAAAAAAGAGCCAGATGCTGAGCCCGCAGAGG
GAGAGGAAGAGGAGGCCCAGCCAGCTGCCACAGATGCCCCCAACGGAGACCTCACGCCCGAGATGATCCT
CAGCATGATGGACCGGTAGTAATGAACTAGTCCGTAACTTGAAAGTATTTCGATTTCTTGGCTTTATATA
TCTTGTGGAAAGGACGATTCAAAGAAGCGGTGAGGCGCTGG
