>Addgene plasmid #143301 | TFORF1591 | depositor partial sequence | sequence record 282042 | Barcode
TTCAAAGAAGCGGTGAGGCGCTGG
